>Addgene plasmid #233488 | pMTKM16 | addgene full sequence | sequence record 467241 | Addgene NGS Result
TCGGTCTCAAACGCTCTAAAACCCATGTCGCATTAGCCGTGTGCTAAGCGAGTCCTCCGCCGCTTAGCGC
AACCATCGCCGCTTAGCAACGAGTCGCTTATCTCTCTGTGTCTGCTGCGCTCGGTGTTGAGTCAAGCCCG
CTTCGTATGGGAACGGAACGGCATATCTTTCCTTATCCGGACATTCTATGCGCACCTTAGATCTATGTTA
CCCGGTGGACGGACGAAAAGAGGGAAAAAAAAAAAAGAGAGAGAGTTGTGTGGGTGTATCTCTTTGTCTT
AGGCGGTGGGGTCGGGATGGACAAGGAATTCAGTTCCCGAAATAACTACCGAAATGCGTTCGGGTTCTTG
CTGCGTTTTGCTGTGCTATGCTGTGCTTTGCTGCGCTGTGCGGTCAGTGGAAACTTCCTGGGTCCGCGGA
TAGTTAAATAACGGGGGAGGCGGGGGGAGAGGGTTGTGTCACGTGATCTTGTATCTTGAAAACCTAGTAG
GAGTGGTACTCTGCTTTTCTTCAGCCTTTATTGGCCCAGCCCAGTGGGTTGGGAGCCTTGCGGCTCCCCT
TCTCTGGTATTAACCCTTCTACCTGTGACTATCAATGACTACCTCTGGGTGCTGTTTAGATAATGAATCT
GATAATGAAAAAAAAAAAAAAGGAAGCATACAAGCTTGTATAAAAGATATATAGAAATAAAGGGAAGAAG
AACCCGATTCCCTTGGGAATTATAAGCTGTACGGTGGGTCAGGGTCCATCAGCCGTATACAAAAGTAGAA
ATTATGTGAGACCAGACCAATAAAAAACGCCCGGCGGCAACCGAGCGTTCTGAACAAATCCAGATGGAGT
TCTGAGGTCATTACTGGATCTATCAACAGGAGTCCAAGCGAGCTCGATATCAAATTACGCCCCGCCCTGC
CACTCATCGCAGTACTGTTGTAATTCATTAAGCATTCTGCCGACATGGAAGCCATCACAAACGGCATGAT
GAACCTGAATCGCCAGCGGCATCAGCACCTTGTCGCCTTGCGTATAATATTTGCCCATGGTGAAAACGGG
GGCGAAGAAGTTGTCCATATTGGCCACGTTTAAATCAAAACTGGTGAAACTCACCCAGGGATTGGCTGAA
ACGAAAAACATATTCTCAATAAACCCTTTAGGGAAATAGGCCAGGTTTTCACCGTAACACGCCACATCTT
GCGAATATATGTGTAGAAACTGCCGGAAATCGTCGTGGTATTCACTCCAGAGCGATGAAAACGTTTCAGT
TTGCTCATGGAAAACGGTGTAACAAGGGTGAACACTATCCCATATCACCAGCTCACCGTCTTTCATTGCC
ATACGAAATTCCGGATGAGCATTCATCAGGCGGGCAAGAATGTGAATAAAGGCCGGATAAAACTTGTGCT
TATTTTTCTTTACGGTCTTTAAAAAGGCCGTAATATCCAGCTGAACGGTCTGGTTATAGGTACATTGAGC
AACTGACTGAAATGCCTCAAAATGTTCTTTACGATGCCATTGGGATATATCAACGGTGGTATATCCAGTG
ATTTTTTTCTCCATTTTAGCTTCCTTAGCTCCTGAAAATCTCGATAACTCAAAAAATACGCCCGGTAGTG
ATCTTATTTCATTATGGTGAAAGTTGGAACCTCTTACGTGCCCGATCAATCATGACCAAAATCCCTTAAC
GTGAGTTTTCGTTCCACTGAGCGTCAGACCCCGTAGAAAAGATCAAAGGATCTTCTTGAGATCCTTTTTT
TCTGCGCGTAATCTGCTGCTTGCAAACAAAAAAACCACCGCTACCAGCGGTGGTTTGTTTGCCGGATCAA
GAGCTACCAACTCTTTTTCCGAAGGTAACTGGCTTCAGCAGAGCGCAGATACCAAATACTGTTCTTCTAG
TGTAGCCGTAGTTAGGCCACCACTTCAAGAACTCTGTAGCACCGCCTACATACCTCGCTCTGCTAATCCT
GTTACCAGTGGCTGCTGCCAGTGGCGATAAGTCGTGTCTTACCGGGTTGGACTCAAGACGATAGTTACCG
GATAAGGCGCAGCGGTCGGGCTGAACGGGGGGTTCGTGCACACAGCCCAGCTTGGAGCGAACGACCTACA
CCGAACTGAGATACCTACAGCGTGAGCTATGAGAAAGCGCCACGCTTCCCGAAGGGAGAAAGGCGGACAG
GTATCCGGTAAGCGGCAGGGTCGGAACAGGAGAGCGCACGAGGGAGCTTCCAGGGGGAAACGCCTGGTAT
CTTTATAGTCCTGTCGGGTTTCGCCACCTCTGACTTGAGCGTCGATTTTTGTGATGCTCGTCAGGGGGGC
GGAGCCTATGGAAAAACGCCAGCAACGCGGCCTTTTTACGGTTCCTGGCCTTTTGCTGGCCTTTTGCTCA
CATGTTCTTTCCTGCGTTATCCCCTGATTCTGTGGATAACCGTAG
Features (pLannotate 1.2.2; 5 found; start..end, strand, type, name):
    636..654     +  promoter       ARG4 promoter (fragment): S. cerevisiae ARG4
    790..824     -  terminator     lambda t0 terminator: minimal transcription terminator from phage lambda (Scholtissek and Grosse, 1987)
    898..1554    -  CDS            cat: CAT_ECOLX - Experimental evidence at protein level: Swiss-Prot protein existence level 1. This enzyme is an effector of chloramphenicol resistance in bacteria. From Escherichia coli. This protein is used as a marker in many commonly used cloning vectors, such as pACYC184.
   1555..1652    -  promoter       cat promoter: promoter of the E. coli cat gene encoding chloramphenicol acetyltransferase
   1736..2324    +  rep_origin     ori: high-copy-number ColE1/pMB1/pBR322/pUC origin of replication
