[The description below was written by a language model from this plasmid's Addgene catalogue record and pLannotate feature annotations shown in this document.]
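Description:
pMTKM16 is a Level 0 part plasmid for Modular Cloning (MoClo) Golden Gate assembly. It is built on the pYTK001 entry vector from the yeast toolkit and carries a promoter from Kluyveromyces marxianus CBS 6556. It is a storage and donor vector rather than an expression plasmid in its own right. It is propagated in E. coli at high copy from a ColE1/pUC-type origin and selected with chloramphenicol through a cat (chloramphenicol acetyltransferase) gene driven by its native cat promoter and followed by a lambda t0 terminator. No yeast origin, centromere or yeast selection marker is annotated, consistent with a part that is meant to be combined with other modules in later assembly steps.

The payload is a single promoter part, but the record names it inconsistently: the purpose line calls it the ALD2 promoter, while the insert field is labelled promALD1, so its exact identity should be confirmed against the sequence or the associated publication. The record notes that the promoter sequence had been published previously by another group. The automated annotation does not recognise the K. marxianus promoter itself. The region upstream of the bacterial marker is largely unannotated apart from a very short match to the S. cerevisiae ARG4 promoter, which is probably a chance hit within the insert. The Type IIS sites and overhangs that define the part type are also not annotated. The sequenced record is 2,425 nt long.

In use, the promoter would be released by Golden Gate digestion and ligated with coding sequence and terminator parts into transcription units for engineering K. marxianus. The associated work develops this yeast as a host for lactose valorization.
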