Addgene plasmid #233488: pMTKM16
Purpose: Level 0 plasmid for MoClo, encodes the ALD2 promoter for K.marxianus
Depositing lab: Vincent Martin. Depositing organization: Concordia University. Publication: Sequencing of a Dairy Isolate Unlocks Kluyveromyces marxianus as a Host for Lactose Valorization. Thornbury M, Knoops A, Summerby-Murray I, Dhaliwal J, Johnson S, Utomo JC, Joshi J, Narcross L, Remondetto G, Pouliot M, Whiteway M, Martin VJJ. ACS Synth Biol. 2025 Jul 8. doi: 10.1021/acssynbio.5c00096. PubMed 40629255.
Backbone
  Vector backbone: pYTK001
  Backbone manufacturer: John Dueber, Addgene plasmid #65108
  Backbone size w/o insert (bp): 2676
  Vector type: Yeast Expression, Synthetic Biology
Growth in bacteria
  Bacterial resistance: Chloramphenicol, 25 μg/mL
  Growth temperature: 37°C
  Growth strain: DH5alpha
  Copy number: High Copy
Gene/Insert
  Gene/Insert name: promALD1
  Species: K.marxianus CBS 6556
  Cloning method: Golden Gate
Resource information
  A portion of this plasmid was derived from a plasmid made by: The promoter sequence was originally published by Lang et al, 2020 (https://doi.org/10.1016/j.mec.2020.e00145)
Terms and licenses: Academic/Nonprofit Terms; Industry Terms: Not Available to Industry
Depositor comments: Please visit https://doi.org/10.1101/2025.02.03.636257 for bioRxiv preprint.
How to cite: pMTKM16 was a gift from Vincent Martin (Addgene plasmid # 233488 ; http://n2t.net/addgene:233488 ; RRID:Addgene_233488)
